>Addgene plasmid #30172 | pMSP12::Kaede | addgene partial sequence | sequence record 35210 | 30172 with pBluescriptSK (5' tctagaactagtggatc 3')
AGCGACAGGCCGACCGATACGAGGCGGATTTTGAACAGGTTCACTCGAAGCCTCCCGCTGGGTTCGGAGC
ATCGTCGATCACATGACGGCGTGCTGACACCGATTCGACTATGCACAGTAGTAGGTAGCCGCCGCGGACG
GTAGCGCAGGCGGCCTCGGCGCCGTCGTGGCGTCGCGATGGTTGGCGCCAGACCCGCCTGATCGGCGTCC
CGACCAGGGCCGCCGGGGTGGTGAGCCTCGGCTTGGTCCAGCCGTAGTGAGACGGGATGTCTTCCCGGTT
GTCGGGTTTGGGTGGGCGGTCACATGTTCGCTGGCTGTGGGCGTGTCGGGGGTCGTCGAAGCGGCCGCGA
ACAGGGCTGGACGATGCACGTCTTGCACCTCCTGTCAACCCCCAATGTTGAGCCGCGATGCCCCTGACCT
GCACCGTTGGACCGCAGTCGTTAGGGGGGCGTGTTAGCATGGAGTGACGAAAGGGGCCTAAATCAGATGA
TCCCCCGGGCTGCAGGAATTCGATATCAAGCTTATCGATACCGTCGACCTCGAGGGGGGGCCCGGTACCA
GATCTTTAAATCTAGATTTAGAAGGAGATATACATATGGTGAGTCTGATTAAACCAGAAATGAAGATCAA
GCTGCTTATGGAAGGCAATGTAAACGGGCACCAGTTTGTTATTGAGGGAGATGGAAAAGGCCATCCTTTT
GA
