[The description below was written by a language model from this plasmid's Addgene catalogue record.]
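Description:
pMSP12::Kaede is a mycobacterial expression plasmid built on the pFPV27 backbone (about 5 kb without insert), designed to make mycobacteria fluoresce with the photoconvertible protein Kaede. It is propagated in standard E. coli cloning strains under kanamycin selection. The record lists no feature table, so the origins of replication are not stated, the copy number is given as unknown, and the exact identity of the resistance cassette is not detailed.

The catalogued insert is a roughly 500 bp fragment from Mycobacterium marinum termed the Mycobacterium Strong Promoter (MSP), cloned into a BamHI site on both ends, so its orientation relative to the reporter depends on how the fragment ligated; whether the sites were preserved is not recorded. This promoter sits upstream of the Kaede coding sequence carried on the backbone, which the record lists as a C-terminal tag or fusion partner, although functionally the arrangement is a promoter driving a fluorescent reporter. The plasmid was derived from the sister construct pMSP12::GFP by exchanging GFP for Kaede.

Kaede is a coral-derived fluorescent protein that emits green light until exposed to ultraviolet or violet illumination, which irreversibly converts it to a red-emitting form. Strong expression in mycobacteria therefore allows a chosen subpopulation of bacteria to be optically marked and followed over time. This fits the associated study of how granulomas contribute to the expansion and dissemination of early tuberculous infection, where tracking labelled bacteria between sites of infection would be informative, though the record does not describe specific experimental uses.
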