Addgene plasmid #30172: pMSP12::Kaede
Depositing lab: Lalita Ramakrishnan. Depositing organization: University of Washington. Publication: The role of the granuloma in expansion and dissemination of early tuberculous infection. Davis JM, Ramakrishnan L. Cell. 2009 Jan 9. 136(1):37-49. 10.1016/j.cell.2008.11.014 PubMed 19135887.
Backbone
  Vector backbone: pFPV27
  Backbone manufacturer: Ramakrishnan et al., 2000
  Backbone size w/o insert (bp): 4981
  Vector type: Mycobacteria expression
Growth in bacteria
  Bacterial resistance: Kanamycin, 50 μg/mL
  Growth temperature: 37°C
  Growth strain: DH5alpha
  Copy number: Unknown
Gene/Insert
  Gene/Insert name: Mycobacterium Strong Promoter (MSP)
  Species: M. marinum
  Insert size (bp): 500
  Tag / fusion protein: Kaede (C terminal on backbone)
  Cloning method: Restriction Enzyme; 5′ cloning site BamHI (unknown if destroyed); 3′ cloning site BamHI (unknown if destroyed)
  Sequencing primers: 5′ pFPV27-Fwd: GAATCGGTGGTTGTGGTGAT
Terms and licenses: Academic/Nonprofit Terms; Industry Terms: Not Available to Industry
Depositor comments: This plasmid was derived from pMSP12::GFP (Addgene plasmid # 30167) by replacing the GFP with Kaede.
How to cite: pMSP12::Kaede was a gift from Lalita Ramakrishnan (Addgene plasmid # 30172 ; http://n2t.net/addgene:30172 ; RRID:Addgene_30172)
